Addgene plasmid #34586: pBABE-puro-NLS-LSSmKate2
Depositing lab: Vladislav Verkhusha. Depositing organization: Albert Einstein College of Medicine. Publication: Monomeric red fluorescent proteins with a large Stokes shift. Piatkevich KD, Hulit J, Subach OM, Wu B, Abdulla A, Segall JE, Verkhusha VV. Proc Natl Acad Sci U S A. 2010 Mar 23;107(12):5369-74. Epub 2010 Mar 8. 10.1073/pnas.0914365107 PubMed 20212155.
Backbone
  Vector backbone: pBABE-puro
  Backbone size w/o insert (bp): 5169
  Vector type: Mammalian Expression, Retroviral
  Selectable markers: Puromycin
Growth in bacteria
  Bacterial resistance: Ampicillin, 100 μg/mL
  Growth temperature: 37°C
  Growth strain: DH5alpha
  Copy number: High Copy
Gene/Insert
  Gene/Insert name: NLS-LSS-mKate2 (alt name: Nuclear localization signal-LSS-mKate2)
  Insert size (bp): 795
  Mutation: K69Y/P131T/S148G/M167D/T183S/M196V compared to mKate but numbering is relative to EGFP.
  Cloning method: Restriction Enzyme; 5′ cloning site EcoRI (not destroyed); 3′ cloning site EcoRI (not destroyed)
  Sequencing primers: 5′ pBABE5'; 3′ pBABE3'
Terms and licenses: Academic/Nonprofit Terms; Industry Terms: Not Available to Industry
Depositor comments: There is an 18bp deletion in Addgene's sequencing results relative to the full plasmid sequence (at position 2174-2192bp). This region is immediately after the LSS-mKate2 gene and is not critical for plasmid performance. There is also a single nucleotide mismatch that results in an F22S change in the linker between the NLS and LSS-mKate2. It should not have any effect on the fusion performance. Two other mismatches do not alter amino acid sequence.
How to cite: pBABE-puro-NLS-LSSmKate2 was a gift from Vladislav Verkhusha (Addgene plasmid # 34586 ; http://n2t.net/addgene:34586 ; RRID:Addgene_34586)
