[The description below was written by a language model from this plasmid's Addgene catalogue record and pLannotate feature annotations shown in this document.]
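Description:
pBABE-puro-NLS-LSSmKate2 is a Moloney murine leukemia virus-based retroviral vector for stable expression of a nuclear-targeted red fluorescent protein in mammalian cells. It is built on the pBABE-puro backbone and totals 5,964 bp in the depositor's sequence. In bacteria it is maintained through a high-copy ColE1/pUC-type origin and an ampicillin resistance gene (β-lactamase) driven by its own promoter. The retroviral portion is bounded by MMLV long terminal repeats and carries a Ψ packaging signal followed by a truncated gag segment lacking its start codon. Together these let the transcript be packaged into virions when the viral proteins are supplied in trans by a packaging cell line.

The roughly 795 bp insert, cloned into an EcoRI site, encodes a nuclear localization signal joined through a linker to LSS-mKate2, a monomeric, constitutively fluorescent large-Stokes-shift red protein derived from Entacmaea quadricolor. It differs from mKate by the substitutions K69Y, P131T, S148G, M167D, T183S and M196V (EGFP-based numbering). No separate promoter is annotated upstream of the insert, so expression presumably comes from the 5′ LTR, as is standard for pBABE vectors. Downstream, an SV40 enhancer/early promoter drives puromycin N-acetyltransferase, allowing selection of transduced cells with puromycin.

The depositor notes that repository sequencing shows an 18 bp deletion just after the fluorescent protein gene, an F22S change in the NLS-to-protein linker, and two silent mismatches, none of which is expected to affect performance. The record suggests use in generating stably transduced cell lines with labelled nuclei, where the large Stokes shift can be exploited for imaging.
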