Features (pLannotate 1.2.2; 12 found; start..end, strand, type, name):
      8..477     +  LTR            LTR: long terminal repeat from Moloney murine leukemia virus
    601..875     +  misc_feature   MESV Ψ (fragment): packaging signal of murine embryonic stem cell virus
    934..1350    +  CDS            gag (truncated): truncated Moloney murine leukemia virus (MMLV) gag gene lacking the start codon
   1472..2170    +  CDS            LSS-mKate2: LSS-mKate2 is a basic (constitutively fluorescent) long stokes shift fluorescent protein published in 2010, derived from Entacmaea quadricolor. It has very low acid sensitivity.
   2208..2537    +  promoter       SV40 promoter: SV40 enhancer and early promoter
   2547..3146    +  CDS            PuroR: puromycin N-acetyltransferase; pac from Streptomyces; confers resistance to puromycin
   3245..3838    +  LTR            LTR: long terminal repeat from Moloney murine leukemia virus
   3847..3893    +  LTR            5' LTR (truncated) (fragment): truncated long terminal repeat from Moloney murine sarcoma virus
   3976..4024    -  CDS            lacI (fragment): lac repressor; lacI; The lac repressor binds to the lac operator to inhibit transcription in E. coli. This inhibition can be relieved by adding lactose or isopropyl-β-D-thiogalactopyranoside (IPTG).
   4210..4798    -  rep_origin     ori: high-copy-number ColE1/pMB1/pBR322/pUC origin of replication
   4976..5836    -  CDS            AmpR: β-lactamase; bla; confers resistance to ampicillin, carbenicillin, and related antibiotics
   5837..5941    -  promoter       AmpR promoter: bla
>Addgene plasmid #34586 | pBABE-puro-NLS-LSSmKate2 | depositor full sequence | sequence record 41323 | pBABE-puro-NLS-LSSmKate2 sequence 5964 bps
CTGCAGCCTGAATATGGGCCAAACAGGATATCTGTGGTAAGCAGTTCCTGCCCCGGCTCAGGGCCAAGAA
CAGATGGAACAGCTGAATATGGGCCAAACAGGATATCTGTGGTAAGCAGTTCCTGCCCCGGCTCAGGGCC
AAGAACAGATGGTCCCCAGATGCGGTCCAGCCCTCAGCAGTTTCTAGAGAACCATCAGATGTTTCCAGGG
TGCCCCAAGGACCTGAAATGACCCTGTGCCTTATTTGAACTAACCAATCAGTTCGCTTCTCGCTTCTGTT
CGCGCGCTTCTGCTCCCCGAGCTCAATAAAAGAGCCCACAACCCCTCACTCGGGGCGCCAGTCCTCCGAT
TGACTGAGTCGCCCGGGTACCCGTGTATCCAATAAACCCTCTTGCAGTTGCATCCGACTTGTGGTCTCGC
TGTTCCTTGGGAGGGTCTCCTCTGAGTGATTGACTACCCGTCAGCGGGGGTCTTTCATTTGGGGGCTCGT
CCGGGATCGGGAGACCCCTGCCCAGGGACCACCGACCCACCACCGGGAGGTAAGCTGGCCAGCAACTTAT
CTGTGTCTGTCCGATTGTCTAGTGTCTATGACTGATTTTATGCGCCTGCGTCGGTACTAGTTAGCTAACT
AGCTCTGTATCTGGCGGACCCGTGGTGGAACTGACGAGTTCTGAACACCCGGCCGCAACCCTGGGAGACG
TCCCAGGGACTTTGGGGGCCGTTTTTGTGGCCCGACCTGAGGAAGGGAGTCGATGTGGAATCCGACCCCG
TCAGGATATGTGGTTCTGGTAGGAGACGAGAACCTAAAACAGTTCCCGCCTCCGTCTGAATTTTTGCTTT
CGGTTTGGAACCGAAGCCGCGCGTCTTGTCTGCTGCAGCATCGTTCTGTGTTGTCTCTGTCTGACTGTGT
TTCTGTATTTGTCTGAAAATTAGGGCCAGACTGTTACCACTCCCTTAAGTTTGACCTTAGATCACTGGAA
AGATGTCGAGCGGCTCGCTCACAACCAGTCGGTAGATGTCAAGAAGAGACGTTGGGTTACCTTCTGCTCT
GCAGAATGGCCAACCTTTAACGTCGGATGGCCGCGAGACGGCACCTTTAACCGAGACCTCATCACCCAGG
TTAAGATCAAGGTCTTTTCACCTGGCCCGCATGGACACCCAGACCAGGTCCCCTACATCGTGACCTGGGA
AGCCTTGGCTTTTGACCCCCCTCCCTGGGTCAAGCCCTTTGTACACCCTAAGCCTCCGCCTCCTCTTCTT
CCATCCGCGCCGTCTCTCCCCCTTGAACCTCCTCTTTCGACCCCGCCTCAATCCTCCCTTTATCCAGCCC
TCACTCCTTCTCTAGGCGCCGGCCGGATCCCAGTGTGGTGGTACGTAGGAATTCGCCACCATGTCGCGGA
GGCGGCACAGCTACGAGAACGATGGTGGACAACCTCACAAAAGGAGGAAGACGTTTCCACCGGTCGCCAC
CATGAGCGAGCTGATTAAGGAGAACATGCACATGAAGCTGTACATGGAAGGCACCGTGAACAACCACCAC
TTCAAGTGCACATCCGAGGGCGAAGGCAAGCCCTACGAGGGCACCCAGACCATGAGAATCAAGGTGGTCG
AGGGCGGCCCTCTACCCTTCGCCTTCGACATCTTGGCTACCAGCTTCATGTACGGCAGCTACACCTTCAT
CAACCACACCCAGGGCATCCCCGACTTCTTTAAGCAGTCCTTCCCTGAGGGCTTCACATGGGAGAGAGTC
ACCACATACGAAGACGGGGGCGTGCTGACCGCTACCCAGGACACCAGCCTCCAGGACGGTTGCCTCATCT
ACAACGTCAAGATCAGAGGGGTGAACTTCACATCCAACGGCCCTGTGATGCAGAAGAAAACACTCGGCTG
GGAGGCCGGGACCGAGATGCTGTACCCCGCTGACGGCGGCCTGGAAGGCAGAAGCGACGACGCCCTGAAG
CTCGTGGGCGGGGGCCACCTGATCTGCAACTTGAAGAGCACATACAGATCCAAGAAACCCGCTAAGAATC
TCAAGGTGCCCGGCGTCTACTATGTGGACCGAAGACTGGAAAGAATCAAGGAGGCCGACAAAGAGACCTA
CGTCGAGCAGCACGAGGTGGCTGTGGCCAGATACTGCGACCTCCCTAGCAAACTGGGGCACAAGCTTAAT
TAAGAATTCGCCAGCACAGTGGTCGACCCTGTGGAATGTGTGTCAGTTAGGGTGTGGAAAGTCCCCAGGC
TCCCCAGCAGGCAGAAGTATGCAAAGCATGCATCTCAATTAGTCAGCAACCAGGTGTGGAAAGTCCCCAG
GCTCCCCAGCAGGCAGAAGTATGCAAAGCATGCATCTCAATTAGTCAGCAACCATAGTCCCGCCCCTAAC
TCCGCCCATCCCGCCCCTAACTCCGCCCAGTTCCGCCCATTCTCCGCCCCATGGCTGACTAATTTTTTTT
ATTTATGCAGAGGCCGAGGCCGCCTCGGCCTCTGAGCTATTCCAGAAGTAGTGAGGAGGCTTTTTTGGAG
GCCTAGGCTTTTGCAAAAAGCTTACCATGACCGAGTACAAGCCCACGGTGCGCCTCGCCACCCGCGACGA
CGTCCCCAGGGCCGTACGCACCCTCGCCGCCGCGTTCGCCGACTACCCCGCCACGCGCCACACCGTCGAT
CCGGACCGCCACATCGAGCGGGTCACCGAGCTGCAAGAACTCTTCCTCACGCGCGTCGGGCTCGACATCG
GCAAGGTGTGGGTCGCGGACGACGGCGCCGCGGTGGCGGTCTGGACCACGCCGGAGAGCGTCGAAGCGGG
GGCGGTGTTCGCCGAGATCGGCCCGCGCATGGCCGAGTTGAGCGGTTCCCGGCTGGCCGCGCAGCAACAG
ATGGAAGGCCTCCTGGCGCCGCACCGGCCCAAGGAGCCCGCGTGGTTCCTGGCCACCGTCGGCGTCTCGC
CCGACCACCAGGGCAAGGGTCTGGGCAGCGCCGTCGTGCTCCCCGGAGTGGAGGCGGCCGAGCGCGCCGG
GGTGCCCGCCTTCCTGGAGACCTCCGCGCCCCGCAACCTCCCCTTCTACGAGCGGCTCGGCTTCACCGTC
ACCGCCGACGTCGAGTGCCCGAAGGACCGCGCGACCTGGTGCATGACCCGCAAGCCCGGTGCCTGACGCC
CGCCCCACGACCCGCAGCGCCCGACCGAAAGGAGCGCACGACCCCATGCATCGATAAAATAAAAGATTTT
ATTTAGTCTCCAGAAAAAGGGGGGAATGAAAGACCCCACCTGTAGGTTTGGCAAGCTAGCTTAAGTAACG
CCATTTTGCAAGGCATGGAAAAATACATAACTGAGAATAGAGAAGTTCAGATCAAGGTCAGGAACAGATG
GAACAGCTGAATATGGGCCAAACAGGATATCTGTGGTAAGCAGTTCCTGCCCCGGCTCAGGGCCAAGAAC
AGATGGAACAGCTGAATATGGGCCAAACAGGATATCTGTGGTAAGCAGTTCCTGCCCCGGCTCAGGGCCA
AGAACAGATGGTCCCCAGATGCGGTCCAGCCCTCAGCAGTTTCTAGAGAACCATCAGATGTTTCCAGGGT
GCCCCAAGGACCTGAAATGACCCTGTGCCTTATTTGAACTAACCAATCAGTTCGCTTCTCGCTTCTGTTC
GCGCGCTTCTGCTCCCCGAGCTCAATAAAAGAGCCCACAACCCCTCACTCGGGGCGCCAGTCCTCCGATT
GACTGAGTCGCCCGGGTACCCGTGTATCCAATAAACCCTCTTGCAGTTGCATCCGACTTGTGGTCTCGCT
GTTCCTTGGGAGGGTCTCCTCTGAGTGATTGACTACCCGTCAGCGGGGGTCTTTCATTTCCGACTTGTGG
TCTCGCTGCCTTGGGAGGGTCTCCTCTGAGTGATTGACTACCCGTCAGCGGGGGTCTTCACATGCAGCAT
GTATCAAAATTAATTTGGTTTTTTTTCTTAAGTATTTACATTAAATGGCCATAGTTGCATTAATGAATCG
GCCAACGCGCGGGGAGAGGCGGTTTGCGTATTGGCGCTCTTCCGCTTCCTCGCTCACTGACTCGCTGCGC
TCGGTCGTTCGGCTGCGGCGAGCGGTATCAGCTCACTCAAAGGCGGTAATACGGTTATCCACAGAATCAG
GGGATAACGCAGGAAAGAACATGTGAGCAAAAGGCCAGCAAAAGGCCAGGAACCGTAAAAAGGCCGCGTT
GCTGGCGTTTTTCCATAGGCTCCGCCCCCCTGACGAGCATCACAAAAATCGACGCTCAAGTCAGAGGTGG
CGAAACCCGACAGGACTATAAAGATACCAGGCGTTTCCCCCTGGAAGCTCCCTCGTGCGCTCTCCTGTTC
CGACCCTGCCGCTTACCGGATACCTGTCCGCCTTTCTCCCTTCGGGAAGCGTGGCGCTTTCTCATAGCTC
ACGCTGTAGGTATCTCAGTTCGGTGTAGGTCGTTCGCTCCAAGCTGGGCTGTGTGCACGAACCCCCCGTT
CAGCCCGACCGCTGCGCCTTATCCGGTAACTATCGTCTTGAGTCCAACCCGGTAAGACACGACTTATCGC
CACTGGCAGCAGCCACTGGTAACAGGATTAGCAGAGCGAGGTATGTAGGCGGTGCTACAGAGTTCTTGAA
GTGGTGGCCTAACTACGGCTACACTAGAAGGACAGTATTTGGTATCTGCGCTCTGCTGAAGCCAGTTACC
TTCGGAAAAAGAGTTGGTAGCTCTTGATCCGGCAAACAAACCACCGCTGGTAGCGGTGGTTTTTTTGTTT
GCAAGCAGCAGATTACGCGCAGAAAAAAAGGATCTCAAGAAGATCCTTTGATCTTTTCTACGGGGTCTGA
CGCTCAGTGGAACGAAAACTCACGTTAAGGGATTTTGGTCATGAGATTATCAAAAAGGATCTTCACCTAG
ATCCTTTTAAATTAAAAATGAAGTTTGCGGCCGCAAATCAATCTAAAGTATATATGAGTAAACTTGGTCT
GACAGTTACCAATGCTTAATCAGTGAGGCACCTATCTCAGCGATCTGTCTATTTCGTTCATCCATAGTTG
CCTGACTCCCCGTCGTGTAGATAACTACGATACGGGAGGGCTTACCATCTGGCCCCAGTGCTGCAATGAT
ACCGCGAGACCCACGCTCACCGGCTCCAGATTTATCAGCAATAAACCAGCCAGCCGGAAGGGCCGAGCGC
AGAAGTGGTCCTGCAACTTTATCCGCCTCCATCCAGTCTATTAATTGTTGCCGGGAAGCTAGAGTAAGTA
GTTCGCCAGTTAATAGTTTGCGCAACGTTGTTGCCATTGCTACAGGCATCGTGGTGTCACGCTCGTCGTT
TGGTATGGCTTCATTCAGCTCCGGTTCCCAACGATCAAGGCGAGTTACATGATCCCCCATGTTGTGCAAA
AAAGCGGTTAGCTCCTTCGGTCCTCCGATCGTTGTCAGAAGTAAGTTGGCCGCAGTGTTATCACTCATGG
TTATGGCAGCACTGCATAATTCTCTTACTGTCATGCCATCCGTAAGATGCTTTTCTGTGACTGGTGAGTA
CTCAACCAAGTCATTCTGAGAATAGTGTATGCGGCGACCGAGTTGCTCTTGCCCGGCGTCAACACGGGAT
AATACCGCGCCACATAGCAGAACTTTAAAAGTGCTCATCATTGGAAAACGTTCTTCGGGGCGAAAACTCT
CAAGGATCTTACCGCTGTTGAGATCCAGTTCGATGTAACCCACTCGTGCACCCAACTGATCTTCAGCATC
TTTTACTTTCACCAGCGTTTCTGGGTGAGCAAAAACAGGAAGGCAAAATGCCGCAAAAAAGGGAATAAGG
GCGACACGGAAATGTTGAATACTCATACTCTTCCTTTTTCAATATTATTGAAGCATTTATCAGGGTTATT
GTCTCATGAGCGGATACATATTTGAATGTATTTAGAAAAATAAACAAATAGGGGTTCCGCGCACATTTCC
CCGAAAAGTGCCAC
