>Addgene plasmid #34586 | pBABE-puro-NLS-LSSmKate2 | addgene partial sequence | sequence record 42126 | pBABE-5
AATTCGCCACCATGTCGCGGAGGCGGCACAGCTACGAGAACGATGGTGGACAACCTCACAAAAGGAGGAA
GACGTCTCCACCGGTCGCCACCATGAGCGAGCTGATTAAGGAGAACATGCACATGAAGCTGTACATGGAA
GGCACCGTGAACAACCACCACTTCAAGTGCACATCCGAGGGCGAAGGCAAGCCCTACGAGGGCACCCAGA
CCATGAGAATCAAGGTGGTCGAGGGCGGCCCTCTACCCTTCGCCTTCGACATCTTGGCTACCAGCTTCAT
GTACGGCAGCTACACCTTCATCAACCACACCCAGGGCATCCCCGACTTCTTTAAGCAGTCCTTCCCTGAG
GGCTTCACATGGGAGAGAGTCACCACATACGAAGACGGGGGCGTGCTGACCGCTACCCAGGACACCAGCC
TCCAGGACGGTTGCCTCATCTACAACGTCAAGATCAGAGGGGTGAACTTCACATCCAACGGCCCTGTGAT
GCAGAAGAAAACACTCGGCTGGGAGGCCGGCACCGAGATGCTGTACCCCGCTGACGGCGGCCTGGAAGGC
AGATCTGACGACGCCCTGAAGCTCGTGGGCGGGGGCCACCTGATCTGCAACTTGAAGAGCACATACAGAT
CCAAGAAACCCGCTAAGAATCTCAAGGTGCCCGGCGTCTACTATGTGGACCGAAGACTGGAAAGAATCAA
GGAGGCCGACAAAGAGACCTACGTCGAGCAGCACGAGGTGGCTGTGGCCAGATACTGCGACCTCCCTAGC
AAACTGGGGCACAAGCTTAATTAAGTCGACCCTGTGGAATGTGTGTCAGTTAGGGTGTGGAAAGTCCCCA
GGCTCCCCAGCAGGCAGAAGTATGCAAAGCATGCATCTCAATTAGTCAGCAACCAGGTGTGG
